Addgene plasmid #145713: pGBW-m4046929
Purpose: Bacterial Expression plasmid for SARS-CoV-2 ORF7a protein
Depositing lab: Ginkgo Bioworks & Benjie Chen.
Backbone
  Vector backbone: ori-013 - marker | cmR
  Backbone size w/o insert (bp): 1462
  Vector type: Bacterial Expression
Growth in bacteria
  Bacterial resistance: Chloramphenicol, 25 μg/mL
  Growth temperature: 30°C
  Growth strain: DH5alpha
  Copy number: High Copy
Gene/Insert
  Gene/Insert name: SARS-CoV-2 ORF7a protein
  Species: Escherichia coli str. K-12 substr. MG1655; Severe acute respiratory syndrome coronavirus 2
  Insert size (bp): 359
  Mutation: wt
  Entrez Gene: ORF7a (a.k.a. GU280_gp07)
  Promoter: Promoter | pT7 ; Operator | lacO ; RBS | T7_rbs ; Start Codon | ATG
  Tag / fusion protein: Cleavable TEV;StrepII (C terminal on backbone)
  Cloning method: Unknown
Resource information
  A portion of this plasmid was derived from a plasmid made by: GinkgoBioworks
Depositor comments: NCBI Reference Sequence: YP_009724395.1
How to cite: pGBW-m4046929 was a gift from Ginkgo Bioworks & Benjie Chen (Addgene plasmid # 145713)
