[The description below was written by a language model from this plasmid's Addgene catalogue record and pLannotate feature annotations shown in this document.]
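Description:
pGBW-m4046929 is a compact bacterial expression plasmid of about 2.1 kb, built to produce the SARS-CoV-2 ORF7a accessory protein in E. coli. The minimal backbone consists of little more than a high-copy ColE1/pUC-type origin of replication and a chloramphenicol acetyltransferase (cat) gene driven by its own promoter. Chloramphenicol is therefore the selection used for propagation in cloning strains such as DH5alpha. A minimal lambda t0 terminator lies downstream of the cat gene.

The expression cassette follows the standard T7/lac design. A bacteriophage T7 promoter is immediately followed by a lac operator, then the efficient ribosome binding site from T7 gene 10 and an ATG start codon leading into the wild-type ORF7a coding sequence. Transcription requires a host that supplies T7 RNA polymerase, and the lac operator allows repression by LacI and induction with IPTG. No lacI gene is annotated on the plasmid, so the repressor would presumably have to come from the host.

The catalogue record lists a C-terminal, backbone-encoded TEV protease cleavage site followed by a StrepII tag. This would permit affinity purification on Strep-Tactin resin and later removal of the tag. These elements are not annotated separately in the feature table, and no terminator is annotated directly downstream of the ORF7a cassette.

ORF7a is described as an antagonist of the host restriction factor tetherin (BST2). The plasmid is suited to recombinant production of ORF7a for biochemical, structural or interaction studies, although the record states only bacterial expression as its purpose.
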