Features (pLannotate 1.2.2; 8 found; start..end, strand, type, name):
     20..38      +  promoter       T7 promoter: promoter for bacteriophage T7 RNA polymerase
     39..63      +  protein_bind   lac operator: The lac repressor binds to the lac operator to inhibit transcription in E. coli. This inhibition can be relieved by adding lactose or isopropyl-β-D-thiogalactopyranoside (IPTG). lac repressor encoded by lacI
     78..100     +  RBS            RBS: efficient ribosome binding site from bacteriophage T7 gene 10 (Olins and Rangwala, 1989)
    108..470     +  CDS            NS7A_SARS2: Experimental evidence at protein level: Swiss-Prot protein existence level 1. Plays a role as antagonist of host tetherin (BST2), disrupting its antiviral effect. Acts by binding to BST2 thereby interfering with its glycosylation. May suppress small interfering RNA (siRNA). May bind to host ITGAL, thereby playing a role in attachment or modulation of leukocytes. From Severe acute respiratory syndrome coronavirus 2 (2019-nCoV) (SARS-CoV-2).
    632..1220    +  rep_origin     ori: high-copy-number ColE1/pMB1/pBR322/pUC origin of replication
   1228..1325    +  promoter       cat promoter: promoter of the E. coli cat gene encoding chloramphenicol acetyltransferase
   1326..1982    +  CDS            cat: CAT_ECOLX - Experimental evidence at protein level: Swiss-Prot protein existence level 1. This enzyme is an effector of chloramphenicol resistance in bacteria. From Escherichia coli. This protein is used as a marker in many commonly used cloning vectors, such as pACYC184.
   2056..2090    +  terminator     lambda t0 terminator: minimal transcription terminator from phage lambda (Scholtissek and Grosse, 1987)
>Addgene plasmid #145713 | pGBW-m4046929 | depositor full sequence | sequence record 287890 | Full Sequence
GATCTCGATCCCGCGAAATTAATACGACTCACTATAGGGGAATTGTGAGCGGATAACAATTCCCCTCTAG
AAATAATTTTGTTTAACTTTAAGAAGGAGACTCTTCTATGAAAATTATTCTTTTCTTGGCACTGATAACA
CTCGCTACTTGTGAGCTTTATCACTACCAAGAGTGTGTTAGAGGTACAACAGTACTTTTAAAAGAACCTT
GCTCTTCTGGAACATACGAGGGCAATTCACCATTTCATCCTCTAGCTGATAACAAATTTGCACTGACTTG
CTTTAGCACTCAATTTGCTTTTGCTTGTCCTGACGGCGTAAAACACGTCTATCAGTTACGTGCCAGATCA
GTTTCACCTAAACTGTTCATCAGACAAGAGGAAGTTCAAGAACTTTACTCTCCAATTTTTCTTATTGTTG
CGGCAATAGTGTTTATAACACTTTGCTTCACACTCAAAAGAAAGACAGAAGAGAACCTGTACTTTCAAAG
CTGGAGCCATCCGCAGTTTGAAAAATAACCGGCTTATCGGTCAGTTTCACCTGATTTACGTAAAAACCCG
CTTCGGCGGGTTTTTGCTTTTGGAGGGGCAGAAAGATGAATGACTGTCCACGACGCTATACCCAAAAGAA
ATTGAGATCCTTTTTTTCTGCGCGTAATCTGCTGCTTGCAAACAAAAAAACCACCGCTACCAGCGGTGGT
TTGTTTGCCGGATCAAGAGCTACCAACTCTTTTTCCGAAGGTAACTGGCTTCAGCAGAGCGCAGATACCA
AATACTGTTCTTCTAGTGTAGCCGTAGTTAGGCCACCACTTCAAGAACTCTGTAGCACCGCCTACATACC
TCGCTCTGCTAATCCTGTTACCAGTGGCTGCTGCCAGTGGCGATAAGTCGTGTCTTACCGGGTTGGACTC
AAGACGATAGTTACCGGATAAGGCGCAGCGGTCGGGCTGAACGGGGGGTTCGTGCACACAGCCCAGCTTG
GAGCGAACGACCTACACCGAACTGAGATACCTACAGCGTGAGCTATGAGAAAGCGCCACGCTTCCCGAAG
GGAGAAAGGCGGACAGGTATCCGGTAAGCGGCAGGGTCGGAACAGGAGAGCGCACGAGGGAGCTTCCAGG
GGGAAACGCCTGGTATCTTTATAGTCCTGTCGGGTTTCGCCACCTCTGACTTGAGCGTCGATTTTTGTGA
TGCTCGTCAGGGGGGCGGAGCCTATGGAAATTGATCGGGCACGTAAGAGGTTCCAACTTTCACCATAATG
AAATAAGATCACTACCGGGCGTATTTTTTGAGTTATCGAGATTTTCAGGAGCTAAGGAAGCTAAAATGGA
GAAAAAAATCACTGGATATACCACCGTTGATATATCCCAATGGCATCGTAAAGAACATTTTGAGGCATTT
CAGTCAGTTGCTCAATGTACCTATAACCAGACCGTTCAGCTGGATATTACGGCCTTTTTAAAGACCGTAA
AGAAAAATAAGCACAAGTTTTATCCGGCCTTTATTCACATTCTTGCCCGCCTGATGAATGCTCATCCGGA
ATTTCGTATGGCAATGAAAGACGGTGAGCTGGTGATATGGGATAGTGTTCACCCTTGTTACACCGTTTTC
CATGAGCAAACTGAAACGTTTTCATCGCTCTGGAGTGAATACCACGACGATTTCCGGCAGTTTCTACACA
TATATTCGCAAGATGTGGCGTGTTACGGTGAAAACCTGGCCTATTTCCCTAAAGGGTTTATTGAGAATAT
GTTTTTCGTTTCAGCCAATCCCTGGGTGAGTTTCACCAGTTTTGATTTAAACGTGGCCAATATGGACAAC
TTCTTCGCCCCCGTTTTCACCATGGGCAAATATTATACGCAAGGCGACAAGGTGCTGATGCCGCTGGCGA
TTCAGGTTCATCATGCCGTTTGTGATGGCTTCCATGTCGGCAGAATGCTTAATGAATTACAACAGTACTG
CGATGAGTGGCAGGGCGGGGCGTAATTTGATATCGAGCTCGCTTGGACTCCTGTTGATAGATCCAGTAAT
GACCTCAGAACTCCATCTGGATTTGTTCAGAACGCTCGGTTGCCGCCGGGCGTTTTTTATTGGT
